Addgene plasmid #43412: II-TAAC
Depositing lab: Chad Cowan & Kiran Musunuru. Depositing organization: Harvard University. Publication: A TALEN Genome-Editing System for Generating Human Stem Cell-Based Disease Models. Ding Q, Lee YK, Schaefer EA, Peters DT, Veres A, Kim K, Kuperwasser N, Motola DL, Meissner TB, Hendriks WT, Trevisan M, Gupta RM, Moisan A, Banks E, Friesen M, Schinzel RT, Xia F, Tang A, Xia Y, Figueroa E, Wann A, Ahfeldt T, Daheron L, Zhang F, Rubin LL, Peng LF, Chung RT, Musunuru K, Cowan CA. Cell Stem Cell. 2012 Dec 12. pii: S1934-5909(12)00645-5. doi: 10.1016/j.stem.2012.11.011. PubMed 23246482.
Backbone
  Vector backbone: pCRII-TOPO
  Backbone manufacturer: Invitrogen
  Backbone size w/o insert (bp): 3973
  Vector type: Bacterial Cloning
Growth in bacteria
  Bacterial resistance: Ampicillin and Kanamycin, 100 & 50 μg/mL
  Growth temperature: 37°C
  Growth strain: Top10
  Copy number: High Copy
Gene/Insert
  Gene/Insert name: II-TAAC
  Species: Synthetic
  Insert size (bp): 426
  Cloning method: TOPO Cloning
  Sequencing primers: 5′ T7; 3′ M13-rev
Terms and licenses: Academic/Nonprofit Terms; Industry Terms: Not Available to Industry
How to cite: II-TAAC was a gift from Chad Cowan & Kiran Musunuru (Addgene plasmid # 43412 ; http://n2t.net/addgene:43412 ; RRID:Addgene_43412)
