[The description below was written by a language model from this plasmid's Addgene catalogue record.]
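Description:
II-TAAC is a bacterial cloning plasmid built on the commercial pCRII-TOPO backbone (about 4.0 kb without insert), carrying a 426 bp synthetic insert introduced by TOPO cloning. It is a high-copy plasmid maintained in E. coli and selectable with both ampicillin and kanamycin, consistent with the dual resistance markers of the pCRII-TOPO vector. The insert can be sequenced using T7 and M13 reverse primers, which lie on either side of the TOPO cloning site. No mammalian promoter, reporter or expression cassette is recorded, so the plasmid serves as a storage and propagation vehicle for a DNA module, not as an expression construct.

The record does not describe the insert beyond its name, size and synthetic origin. The plasmid was deposited with a publication describing a TALEN genome-editing system for generating human stem cell-based disease models. In that context, the name suggests a pre-assembled block of TAL effector repeats. "TAAC" probably indicates the four DNA bases recognised by the repeats, and "II" probably indicates the block's position in an ordered assembly scheme. A 426 bp insert fits roughly four TALE repeats of about 34 amino acids each, but this reading is an inference and is not stated in the catalogue fields. Under that reading, the plasmid would be one member of a library of multimer modules that are excised or amplified and joined in order to build custom TALE DNA-binding arrays. These arrays are then fused to a nuclease domain for targeted genome editing. No feature table was supplied, so the internal structure of the insert and any flanking restriction sites cannot be confirmed.
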