>Addgene plasmid #43412 | II-TAAC | depositor partial sequence | sequence record 58677 | II-TAAC sequence 426 bps
CGTCTCGCTTAACCCCAGAGCAGGTCGTGGCCATTGCCTCGAATGGAGGGGGCAAACAGGCGTTGGAAAC
CGTACAACGATTGCTGCCGGTGCTGTGCCAAGCGCACGGACTCACCCCAGAGCAGGTCGTGGCAATCGCC
TCCAACATTGGCGGGAAACAGGCACTCGAGACTGTCCAGCGCCTGCTTCCCGTGCTGTGCCAAGCGCACG
GCCTCACCCCAGAGCAGGTCGTGGCAATCGCCTCCAACATTGGCGGGAAACAGGCACTCGAGACTGTCCA
GCGCCTGCTTCCCGTGCTGTGCCAAGCGCACGGATTAACCCCAGAGCAGGTCGTGGCGATCGCAAGCCAC
GACGGAGGAAAGCAAGCCTTGGAAACAGTACAGAGGCTGTTGCCTGTGCTGTGCCAAGCGCACGGGCTCA
GAGACG
