>Addgene plasmid #43412 | II-TAAC | addgene partial sequence | sequence record 60901 | M13-F20 5'-TGTAAAACGACGGCCAGT-3'
CATAGGGCGAATTGGGCCCTCTAGATGCATGCTCGAGCGGCCGCCAGTGTGATGGATATCTGCAGAATTC
GCCCTTCTTTCCTGTGCCCACGTCTCTGAGCCCGTGCGCTTGGCACAGCACAGGCAACAGCCTCTGTACT
GTTTCCAAGGCTTGCTTTCCTCCGTCGTGGCTTGCGATCGCCACGACCTGCTCTGGGGTTAATCCGTGCG
CTTGGCACAGCACGGGAAGCAGGCGCTGGACAGTCTCGAGTGCCTGTTTCCCGCCAATGTTGGAGGCGAT
TGCCACGACCTGCTCTGGGGTGAGGCCGTGCGCTTGGCACAGCACGGGAAGCAGGCGCTGGACAGTCTCG
AGTGCCTGTTTCCCGCCAATGTTGGAGGCGATTGCCACGACCTGCTCTGGGGTGAGTCCGTGCGCTTGGC
ACAGCACCGGCAGCAATCGTTGTACGGTTTCCAACGCCTGTTTGCCCCCTCCATTCGAGGCAATGGCCAC
GACCTGCTCTGGGGTTAAGCGAGACGCGCTAGGACGGCAAGGGCGAATTCCAGCACACTGGCGGCCGTTA
CTAGTGGATCCGAGCTCGGTACCAAGCTTGATGCATAGCTTGAGTATTCTATAGTGTCACCTAAATAGCT
TGGCGTAATCATGGTCATAGCTGTTTCCTGTGTGAAATTGTTATCCGCTCACAATTCCACACAACATACG
AGCCGGAAGCATAAAGTGTAAAGCCTGGGGTGCCTAATGAGTGAGCTAACTCACATTAATTGCGTTGCGC
TCACTGCCCGCTTTCCAGTCGGGAAACCTGTCGTGCCAGCTGCATTAATGAATCGGCCAACGCGCGGGGA
GAGGCGGTTTGCGTATTGGGCGCTCTTCCGCTTCCTCGCTCACTGACTCGCTGCGCTCGGTCGTTCGGCT
GCGGCGAGCGGTATCAGCTCACTCAAAGGCGGTAATACGGTTATCCACAGAATCA
